Addgene plasmid #233122: pUC57KAN-40XOLLAS
Purpose: 40X OLLAS tag multimer
Depositing lab: Steve Stowers. Depositing organization: Montana State University.
Backbone
  Vector backbone: pUC57KAN
  Vector type: Unspecified
Growth in bacteria
  Bacterial resistance: Kanamycin, 50 μg/mL
  Growth temperature: 37°C
  Growth strain: DH5alpha
  Copy number: High Copy
Gene/Insert
  Gene/Insert name: OLLAS tag
  Species: Synthetic
  Mutation: None
  Cloning method: Restriction Enzyme; 5′ cloning site Unknown (unknown if destroyed)
Terms and licenses: Academic/Nonprofit Terms; Industry Terms: Not Available to Industry
How to cite: pUC57KAN-40XOLLAS was a gift from Steve Stowers (Addgene plasmid # 233122 ; http://n2t.net/addgene:233122 ; RRID:Addgene_233122)
