[The description below was written by a language model from this plasmid's Addgene catalogue record and pLannotate feature annotations shown in this document.]
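Description:
pUC57KAN-40XOLLAS is a bacterial cloning plasmid that serves as a source of a synthetic 40-copy multimer of the OLLAS epitope tag. OLLAS is a short peptide tag derived from an E. coli OmpF linker fused to a mouse Langerin sequence. The backbone is pUC57KAN, which replicates at high copy in E. coli from a ColE1/pUC-type origin. It is selected with kanamycin through an aph(3')-Ia (KanR) gene driven by the AmpR (bla) promoter. The usual pUC remnants flank the insert: the lac promoter, lac operator and CAP binding site on one side and a lacZα fragment on the other, plus small fragments of lacI, bom and rop. The vector type is recorded as unspecified, and no eukaryotic promoter is annotated, so the plasmid looks like a storage and subcloning template rather than an expression vector.

The full long-read sequence is about 7 kb. Automated annotation picks up only eight partial OLLAS matches, spaced at a regular 288-nt interval. This pattern fits a larger repeating unit in which most tag copies differ from the reference sequence, perhaps through varied codon usage, but the record does not confirm this. About 1.1 kb between the last annotated OLLAS match and the lac elements carries no annotation. Upstream of the array, the annotation also detects a fragment resembling rat Slc17a8 (VGLUT3) and two adjacent SV40 poly(A) signal fragments. The catalogue entry does not mention these elements, so their role is not stated. The cloning sites used are recorded as unknown. Highly multimerised epitope arrays of this kind are generally fused to a protein of interest to amplify antibody-based detection, although the record gives the purpose only as a 40X OLLAS tag multimer.
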