Features (pLannotate 1.2.2; 21 found; start..end, strand, type, name):
    137..236     +  misc_feature   bom (fragment): basis of mobility region from pBR322
    242..399     -  CDS            lacZα (fragment): LacZα fragment of β-galactosidase; lacZ fragment
    565..807     +  CDS            Slc17a8 (fragment): VGLU3_RAT - Also known as Vglut3. Experimental evidence at protein level: Swiss-Prot protein existence level 1. Mediates the uptake of glutamate into synaptic vesicles at presynaptic nerve terminals of excitatory neural cells. May also mediate the transport of inorganic phosphate. From Rattus norvegicus (Rat).
   1358..1427    +  polyA_signal   SV40 poly(A) signal (fragment): SV40 polyadenylation signal
   1428..1462    +  polyA_signal   SV40 poly(A) signal (fragment): SV40 polyadenylation signal
   1637..1654    +  CDS            OLLAS tag (fragment): Escherichia coli OmpF Linker and mouse Langerin fusion sequence tag (Park et al., 2008)
   1925..1942    +  CDS            OLLAS tag (fragment): Escherichia coli OmpF Linker and mouse Langerin fusion sequence tag (Park et al., 2008)
   2213..2230    +  CDS            OLLAS tag (fragment): Escherichia coli OmpF Linker and mouse Langerin fusion sequence tag (Park et al., 2008)
   2501..2518    +  CDS            OLLAS tag (fragment): Escherichia coli OmpF Linker and mouse Langerin fusion sequence tag (Park et al., 2008)
   2789..2806    +  CDS            OLLAS tag (fragment): Escherichia coli OmpF Linker and mouse Langerin fusion sequence tag (Park et al., 2008)
   3077..3094    +  CDS            OLLAS tag (fragment): Escherichia coli OmpF Linker and mouse Langerin fusion sequence tag (Park et al., 2008)
   3365..3382    +  CDS            OLLAS tag (fragment): Escherichia coli OmpF Linker and mouse Langerin fusion sequence tag (Park et al., 2008)
   3653..3670    +  CDS            OLLAS tag (fragment): Escherichia coli OmpF Linker and mouse Langerin fusion sequence tag (Park et al., 2008)
   4834..4850    -  protein_bind   lac operator: The lac repressor binds to the lac operator to inhibit transcription in E. coli. This inhibition can be relieved by adding lactose or isopropyl-β-D-thiogalactopyranoside (IPTG). lac repressor encoded by lacI
   4858..4888    -  promoter       lac promoter: promoter for the E. coli lac operon
   4903..4924    -  protein_bind   CAP binding site: CAP binding activates transcription in the presence of cAMP. E. coli catabolite activator protein
   4937..5029    -  CDS            lacI (fragment): lac repressor; lacI; The lac repressor binds to the lac operator to inhibit transcription in E. coli. This inhibition can be relieved by adding lactose or isopropyl-β-D-thiogalactopyranoside (IPTG).
   5212..5800    -  rep_origin     ori: high-copy-number ColE1/pMB1/pBR322/pUC origin of replication
   5971..6786    -  CDS            KanR: aminoglycoside phosphotransferase; aph(3')-Ia; confers resistance to kanamycin in bacteria or G418 (Geneticin®) in eukaryotes
   6787..6891    -  promoter       AmpR promoter: bla
   6986..35      +  CDS            rop (fragment) (across the origin): Rop protein, which maintains plasmids at low copy number; rop
>Addgene plasmid #233122 | pUC57KAN-40XOLLAS | addgene full sequence | sequence record 466692 | Addgene Long Read Sequencing Result
TCGCGCGTTTCGGTGATGACGGTGAAAACCTCTGACACATGCAGCTCCCGGAGACGGTCACAGCTTGTCT
GTAAGCGGATGCCGGGAGCAGACAAGCCCGTCAGGGCGCGTCAGCGGGTGTTGGCGGGTGTCGGGGCTGG
CTTAACTATGCGGCATCAGAGCAGATTGTACTGAGAGTGCACCAGATGCGGTGTGAAATACCGCACAGAT
GCGTAAGGAGAAAATACCGCATCAGGCGCCATTCGCCATTCAGGCTGCGCAACTGTTGGGAAGGGCGATC
GGTGCGGGCCTCTTCGCTATTACGCCAGCTGGCGAAAGGGGGATGTGCTGCAAGGCGATTAAGTTGGGTA
ACGCCAGGGTTTTCCCAGTCACGACGTTGTAAAACGACGGCCAGTGAATTCAAAAGTCATACATACACAA
AAGGACACGCACCCACACAGACCCATCATAGAAACCAATTTGAAATTCTGAATCCTGCTTGACGCTCGTT
AATAAATGCCTGGAGCAGTTTTTAATGATTGCTGAGCTTCTGTCACTCATCCCGTAAAATGTGTTTCCGG
ATTTTTGCAGACTGTGTTCATGAACTGGACGGTCGCCGTGGAGAGCCATGTGGACTCGTCCTTCTTCTGG
GGCTATCTGGTGACGCAGATTCCCGGCGGCTTCATCGCCTCCAAGTTCCCGGCCAACAAGATATTCGGAC
TGTCCATCGTGAGCTCCGCCACGCTGCATCTCTTCGTGCCATTCGCCATGACCCTGATGCACGGTCATGT
GGTGATTTGCGTGAGGGTCCTGCAAGGACTCTTCGAGGTATGTAGCCCAACCAACCTAACAACTTGCCCA
ATTCGATTTTGCCACAGATCAAAGCCGGGGATTACGGCTGCGTGATGTTGCGAAAATGGGGAGGGTTAGA
TTTTGCTTTATGATAAAGCAAATATGTGAAATGGAAACATGTCCTAAGCCCTCAAAGGGATGGGGGTCCT
GGGAGGGCAGGAAAAAATAACAAAAGCATTTATTTTAATGCGATTTCTTTGTGCCAAGGACTGGGAAGTA
TGTCATTTTTCTTCGAATCGGAAGGGAGAGAATGATACTTTGTAAAAAGGATGTTTGTCTATTCGAGTTC
CGAAGTAACTATATTTTAGATATATATTTTTAATTTCACAAAGCACATTTTCTTAAGATACTATAACTGC
ATGAGACTAAGTGCAGAGTTTCATTAAGGAATAACTAATTCCCTAATGAAACTCGCGTCGCGCCACTTCA
ACGCTCGATGGGAGCGTCAGCGTCGCGCCACTTCAACGCTCGATGGGAGCGTCATTGGTGGGCGGGGTAA
CCGTCGAAATCAGTGTTTAGCCCGGGCAGCATTTTTTTCACTGCATTCTAGTTGTGGTTTGTCCAAACTC
ATCAATGTATCTTATCATGTCTGGATCCCAAACTCATCAATGTATCTTATCATGTCTGGATCGAGTTTCA
TTAAGGAATAACTAATTCCCTAATGAAACTCTTGGAATATAGGACAATATCCTAATTGACTTATTTAAAT
AATCCATTCCTGCAGGTGCCGTCCTACGATCCGCAGGGATACCAGCAGCAGGGCTCCGGCGGCTGGCGCG
CCCTTAAGCTCGAGGGCTCCGGCGGCAGCGGCTTCGCCAACGAGTTGGGCCCCCGCTTGATGGGCAAGGG
CGGATCTGGCAGTGGCTTTGCAAATGAGTTAGGTCCGCGTTTGATGGGTAAAGGCGGCTCCGGGAGCGGG
TTCGCGAACGAATTGGGCCCTCGCTTAATGGGCAAGGGTGGGTCAGGTAGTGGATTTGCTAATGAGTTAG
GACCCCGATTGATGGGAAAAGGAGGATCTGGCAGTGGTTTCGCCAACGAATTGGGGCCGCGGTTAATGGG
GAAGGGGGGTTCGGGAGTCGAGGGCTCCGGCGGCAGCGGCTTCGCCAACGAGTTGGGCCCCCGCTTGATG
GGCAAGGGCGGATCTGGCAGTGGCTTTGCAAATGAGTTAGGTCCGCGTTTGATGGGTAAAGGCGGCTCCG
GGAGCGGGTTCGCGAACGAATTGGGCCCTCGCTTAATGGGCAAGGGTGGGTCAGGTAGTGGATTTGCTAA
TGAGTTAGGACCCCGATTGATGGGAAAAGGAGGATCTGGCAGTGGTTTCGCCAACGAATTGGGGCCGCGG
TTAATGGGGAAGGGGGGTTCGGGAGTCGAGGGCTCCGGCGGCAGCGGCTTCGCCAACGAGTTGGGCCCCC
GCTTGATGGGCAAGGGCGGATCTGGCAGTGGCTTTGCAAATGAGTTAGGTCCGCGTTTGATGGGTAAAGG
CGGCTCCGGGAGCGGGTTCGCGAACGAATTGGGCCCTCGCTTAATGGGCAAGGGTGGGTCAGGTAGTGGA
TTTGCTAATGAGTTAGGACCCCGATTGATGGGAAAAGGAGGATCTGGCAGTGGTTTCGCCAACGAATTGG
GGCCGCGGTTAATGGGGAAGGGGGGTTCGGGAGTCGAGGGCTCCGGCGGCAGCGGCTTCGCCAACGAGTT
GGGCCCCCGCTTGATGGGCAAGGGCGGATCTGGCAGTGGCTTTGCAAATGAGTTAGGTCCGCGTTTGATG
GGTAAAGGCGGCTCCGGGAGCGGGTTCGCGAACGAATTGGGCCCTCGCTTAATGGGCAAGGGTGGGTCAG
GTAGTGGATTTGCTAATGAGTTAGGACCCCGATTGATGGGAAAAGGAGGATCTGGCAGTGGTTTCGCCAA
CGAATTGGGGCCGCGGTTAATGGGGAAGGGGGGTTCGGGAGTCGAGGGCTCCGGCGGCAGCGGCTTCGCC
AACGAGTTGGGCCCCCGCTTGATGGGCAAGGGCGGATCTGGCAGTGGCTTTGCAAATGAGTTAGGTCCGC
GTTTGATGGGTAAAGGCGGCTCCGGGAGCGGGTTCGCGAACGAATTGGGCCCTCGCTTAATGGGCAAGGG
TGGGTCAGGTAGTGGATTTGCTAATGAGTTAGGACCCCGATTGATGGGAAAAGGAGGATCTGGCAGTGGT
TTCGCCAACGAATTGGGGCCGCGGTTAATGGGGAAGGGGGGTTCGGGAGTCGAGGGCTCCGGCGGCAGCG
GCTTCGCCAACGAGTTGGGCCCCCGCTTGATGGGCAAGGGCGGATCTGGCAGTGGCTTTGCAAATGAGTT
AGGTCCGCGTTTGATGGGTAAAGGCGGCTCCGGGAGCGGGTTCGCGAACGAATTGGGCCCTCGCTTAATG
GGCAAGGGTGGGTCAGGTAGTGGATTTGCTAATGAGTTAGGACCCCGATTGATGGGAAAAGGAGGATCTG
GCAGTGGTTTCGCCAACGAATTGGGGCCGCGGTTAATGGGGAAGGGGGGTTCGGGAGTCGAGGGCTCCGG
CGGCAGCGGCTTCGCCAACGAGTTGGGCCCCCGCTTGATGGGCAAGGGCGGATCTGGCAGTGGCTTTGCA
AATGAGTTAGGTCCGCGTTTGATGGGTAAAGGCGGCTCCGGGAGCGGGTTCGCGAACGAATTGGGCCCTC
GCTTAATGGGCAAGGGTGGGTCAGGTAGTGGATTTGCTAATGAGTTAGGACCCCGATTGATGGGAAAAGG
AGGATCTGGCAGTGGTTTCGCCAACGAATTGGGGCCGCGGTTAATGGGGAAGGGGGGTTCGGGAGTCGAG
GGCTCCGGCGGCAGCGGCTTCGCCAACGAGTTGGGCCCCCGCTTGATGGGCAAGGGCGGATCTGGCAGTG
GCTTTGCAAATGAGTTAGGTCCGCGTTTGATGGGTAAAGGCGGCTCCGGGAGCGGGTTCGCGAACGAATT
GGGCCCTCGCTTAATGGGCAAGGGTGGGTCAGGTAGTGGATTTGCTAATGAGTTAGGACCCCGATTGATG
GGAAAAGGAGGATCTGGCAGTGGTTTCGCCAACGAATTGGGGCCGCGGTTAATGGGGAAGGGGGGTTCGG
GAGTCGACGGATCCGCGGCCGCATAATGGGTTCGCGATAGGTCACTGATATATATCATAGCTTTTAGTTG
TAGTCGGAAATCGTTTGACGTTTATTGTTTGTTCTCGGTGTGCCGTTAAAGTTTTCCCCCCTTTTTCTCT
CTATTTGTTGAGTTCCATCGATGGACGGATCCGTGGACCTTTCAGAAGTATATAAATATATAACTAAAGA
GTAACGAATTTGTCAGCGAATAAGGGGATTCCACATGCCACACTAACACAATGAAACTATGTACCTAACA
GAGAAACTACATATGCATACACAGCAATACCGATAACCACTACCAATACCATTAGCCCACATAGACCCAA
ACTGGCCTAATCGATCTATAAAGCATATATAGTATATACTATTAGGGTCTCGCTTACGCGAATTTCTATT
TACAAGCTCCGAAATCGAAACTGCAACACAAGATAGGGAAAGAACTGGAAATATATACTCAACACTTGTG
TATATCATAAATCACATAATCCACACAAAGCCTATGATAATTATATTTATATCGGTATAATCGTATATAC
ATATATAGCCAAAGATTGTTGTTGAACTGCGAACTGCAAGTTTTATTACCGTTGATGATATTATCTTCTG
TGTAAAGAGAACATTTTAATCAAACCCAAGCAATTGTTGATGTTCGGCACGAATGATAACCATAAAAAGA
ACTAGCTAATCAAAAGTCATATGAATACTCTGTTAACTAATTACTGTTTATGTTTGTTGATATTATTTAA
TTCATTGATATTAATGCACCGTATGCTTTTGTGTTTAACTAACATGAGCAAGGCATGATGTAGGTACTAA
AAATAATACTTAAGTAGATAGCCGTAGAAGCTTGGCTCGATCGAGCATGGTCATAGCTGTTTCCTGTGTG
AAATTGTTATCCGCTCACAATTCCACACAACATACGAGCCGGAAGCATAAAGTGTAAAGCCTGGGGTGCC
TAATGAGTGAGCTAACTCACATTAATTGCGTTGCGCTCACTGCCCGCTTTCCAGTCGGGAAACCTGTCGT
GCCAGCTGCATTAATGAATCGGCCAACGCGCGGGGAGAGGCGGTTTGCGTATTGGGCGCTCTTCCGCTTC
CTCGCTCACTGACTCGCTGCGCTCGGTCGTTCGGCTGCGGCGAGCGGTATCAGCTCACTCAAAGGCGGTA
ATACGGTTATCCACAGAATCAGGGGATAACGCAGGAAAGAACATGTGAGCAAAAGGCCAGCAAAAGGCCA
GGAACCGTAAAAAGGCCGCGTTGCTGGCGTTTTTCCATAGGCTCCGCCCCCCTGACGAGCATCACAAAAA
TCGACGCTCAAGTCAGAGGTGGCGAAACCCGACAGGACTATAAAGATACCAGGCGTTTCCCCCTGGAAGC
TCCCTCGTGCGCTCTCCTGTTCCGACCCTGCCGCTTACCGGATACCTGTCCGCCTTTCTCCCTTCGGGAA
GCGTGGCGCTTTCTCATAGCTCACGCTGTAGGTATCTCAGTTCGGTGTAGGTCGTTCGCTCCAAGCTGGG
CTGTGTGCACGAACCCCCCGTTCAGCCCGACCGCTGCGCCTTATCCGGTAACTATCGTCTTGAGTCCAAC
CCGGTAAGACACGACTTATCGCCACTGGCAGCAGCCACTGGTAACAGGATTAGCAGAGCGAGGTATGTAG
GCGGTGCTACAGAGTTCTTGAAGTGGTGGCCTAACTACGGCTACACTAGAAGAACAGTATTTGGTATCTG
CGCTCTGCTGAAGCCAGTTACCTTCGGAAAAAGAGTTGGTAGCTCTTGATCCGGCAAACAAACCACCGCT
GGTAGCGGTGGTTTTTTTGTTTGCAAGCAGCAGATTACGCGCAGAAAAAAAGGATCTCAAGAAGATCCTT
TGATCTTTTCTACGGGGTCTGACGCTCAGTGGAACGAAAACTCACGTTAAGGGATTTTGGTCATGAGATT
ATCAAAAAGGATCTTCACCTAGATCCTTTTAAATTAAAAATGAAGTTTTAAATCAATCTAAAGTATATAT
GAGTAAACTTGGTCTGACAGTTAGAAAAACTCATCGAGCATCAAATGAAACTGCAATTTATTCATATCAG
GATTATCAATACCATATTTTTGAAAAAGCCGTTTCTGTAATGAAGGAGAAAACTCACCGAGGCAGTTCCA
TAGGATGGCAAGATCCTGGTATCGGTCTGCGATTCCGACTCGTCCAACATCAATACAACCTATTAATTTC
CCCTCGTCAAAAATAAGGTTATCAAGTGAGAAATCACCATGAGTGACGACTGAATCCGGTGAGAATGGCA
AAAGTTTATGCATTTCTTTCCAGACTTGTTCAACAGGCCAGCCATTACGCTCGTCATCAAAATCACTCGC
ATCAACCAAACCGTTATTCATTCGTGATTGCGCCTGAGCGAGACGAAATACGCGATCGCTGTTAAAAGGA
CAATTACAAACAGGAATCGAATGCAACCGGCGCAGGAACACTGCCAGCGCATCAACAATATTTTCACCTG
AATCAGGATATTCTTCTAATACCTGGAATGCTGTTTTCCCAGGGATCGCAGTGGTGAGTAACCATGCATC
ATCAGGAGTACGGATAAAATGCTTGATGGTCGGAAGAGGCATAAATTCCGTCAGCCAGTTTAGTCTGACC
ATCTCATCTGTAACATCATTGGCAACGCTACCTTTGCCATGTTTCAGAAACAACTCTGGCGCATCGGGCT
TCCCATACAATCGATAGATTGTCGCACCTGATTGCCCGACATTATCGCGAGCCCATTTATACCCATATAA
ATCAGCATCCATGTTGGAATTTAATCGCGGCCTAGAGCAAGACGTTTCCCGTTGAATATGGCTCATACTC
TTCCTTTTTCAATATTATTGAAGCATTTATCAGGGTTATTGTCTCATGAGCGGATACATATTTGAATGTA
TTTAGAAAAATAAACAAATAGGGGTTCCGCGCACATTTCCCCGAAAAGTGCCACCTGACGTCTAAGAAAC
CATTATTATCATGACATTAACCTATAAAAATAAGCGTATCACGAGGCCCTTTCGTC
